>Addgene plasmid #60727 | pTSara-R756K | depositor full sequence | sequence record 97715 | pTSara-R756K sequence 7682 bps
ATCGATGCATAATGTGCCTGTCAAATGGACGAAGCAGGGATTCTGCAAACCCTATGCTACTCCGTCAAGC
CGTCAATTGTCTGATTCGTTACCAACAGACATTGCCGTCACTGCGTCTTTTACTGGCTCTTCTCGCTAAC
CAAACCGGTAACCCCGCTTATTAAAAGCATTCTGTAACAAAGCGGGACCAAAGCCATGACAAAAACGCGT
AATTTCAACACGAGCCAAAATAATAAAAAAGCCGGATTAATAATCTGGCTTTTTATATTCTCTCTCTAGT
ATATAAACGCAGAAAGGCCCACCCGAAGGTGAGCCAGTGTGATCCAAGCCAGCTCGATATCCGTCGGCTT
GAACGAATTGTTAGACATTACTTGTAGACGTGCCCTACGCGCTTGTTGAGTTGTTCCTCAACGTTTTTCT
TGAAGTGCTTAGCTTCAAGGTCACGGATACGACCGAAGCGAGCCTCGTCCTCAATGGCCCGACCGATTGC
GCTTGCTACAGCCTGAACGGTTGTATTGTCAGCACTGGTTAGGCAAGCCAGAGTGGTCTTAATGGTGATG
TACGCTACGGCTTCCGGCTTGATTTCTTGCAGGAACTGGAAGGCTGTCGGGCGCTTGCCGCGCTTAGCTT
TCACTTCCTCAAACCAGTCGTTGATGCGTGCAATCATCTTAGGGAGTAGGGTAGTGATGAGAGGCTTGGC
GGCAGCGTTATCCGCAACCTCACCAGCTTTAAGTTGACGCTCAAACATCTTGCGGAAGCGTGCTTCACCC
ATCTCGTAAGACTCATGCTCAAGGGCCAACTGTTCGCGAGCTAAACGCTCACCGTAATGGTCAGCCAGAG
TGTTGAACGGGATAGCAGCCAGTTCGATGTCAGAGAAGTCGTTCTTAGCGATGTTAATCGTGTTCATATT
AGAAAAAGAATGTTATTAAGTAAGTCTTTCTAGAGCTCGCTAGCCCAAAAAAACGGGTATGGAGAAACAG
TAGAGAGTTGCGATAAAAAGCGTCAGGTAGGATCCGCTAATCTTATGGATAAAAATGCTATGGCATAGCA
AAGTGTGACGCCGTGCAAATAATCAATGTCCTAGGACTTTTCTGCCGTGATTATAGACACTTTTGTCGCG
ATGTTGTGTCTAATTTTGAAGTTAACTTTGATTCCATTCTTTTGTTTGTCTGCCATGATGTATACATTGT
GTGAGTTATAGTTGTATTCCAATTTGTGTCCAAGAATGTTTCCATCTTCTTTAAAATCAATACCTTTTAA
CTCGATTCTATTAACAAGGGTATCACCTTCAAACTTGACTTCAGCACGTGTCTTGTAGTTCCCGTCATCT
TTGAAAAATATAGTTCTTTCCTGTACATAACCTTCGGGCACTCGAGACATTGATTATTTGCACGGCGTCA
CACTTTGCTATGCCATAGCATTTTTATCCATAAGATTAGCGGATCCTACCTGACGCTTTTTATCGCAACT
CTCTACTGTTTCTCCATACCCGTTTTTTTGGGCTAGCACTAGTGGAGCCCTATATATAAAGATCAGGGCC
AGGTATGAAAGCATTTATGCAAGTTGTCGAGGCTGACATGCTCTCTAAGGGTCTACTCGGTGGCGAGGCG
TGGTCTTCGTGGCATAAGGAAGACTCTATTCATGTAGGAGTACGCTGCATCGAGATGCTCATTGAGTCAA
CCGGAATGGTTAGCTTACACCGCCAAAATGCTGGCGTAGTAGGTCAAGACTCTGAGACTATCGAACTCGC
ACCTGAATACGCTGAGGCTATCGCAACCCGTGCAGGTGCGCTGGCTGGCATCTCTCCGATGTTCCAACCT
TGCGTAGTTCCTCCTAAGCCGTGGACTGGCATTACTGGTGGTGGCTATTGGGCTAACGGTCGTCGTCCTC
TGGCGCTGGTGCGTACTCACAGTAAGAAAGCACTGATGCGCTACGAAGACGTTTACATGCCTGAGGTGTA
CAAAGCGATTAACATTGCGCAAAACACCGCATGGAAAATCAACAAGAAAGTCCTAGCGGTCGCCAACGTA
ATCACCAAGTGGAAGCATTGTCCGGTCGAGGACATCCCTGCGATTGAGCGTGAAGAACTCCCGATGAAAC
CGGAAGACATCGACATGAATCCTGAGGCTCTCACCGCGTGGAAACGTGCTGCCGCTGCTGTGTACCGCAA
GGACAAGGCTCGCAAGTCTCGCCGTATCAGCCTTGAGTTCATGCTTGAGCAAGCCAATAAGTTTGCTAAC
CATAAGGCCATCTGGTTCCCTTACAACATGGACTGGCGCGGTCGTGTTTACGCTGTGTCAATGTTCAACC
CGCAAGGTAACGATATGACCAAAGGACTGCTTACGCTGGCGAAAGGTAAACCAATCGGTAAGGAAGGTTA
CTACTGGCTGAAAATCCACGGTGCAAACTGTGCGGGTGTCGATAAGGTTCCGTTCCCTGAGCGCATCAAG
TTCATTGAGGAAAACCACGAGAACATCATGGCTTGCGCTAAGTCTCCACTGGAGAACACTTGGTGGGCTG
AGCAAGATTCTCCGTTCTGCTTCCTTGCGTTCTGCTTTGAGTACGCTGGGGTACAGCACCACGGCCTGAG
CTATAACTGCTCCCTTCCGCTGGCGTTTGACGGGTCTTGCTCTGGCATCCAGCACTTCTCCGCGATGCTC
CGAGATGAGGTAGGTGGTCGCGCGGTTAACTTGCTTCCTAGTGAAACCGTTCAGGACATCTACGGGATTG
TTGCTAAGAAAGTCAACGAGATTCTACAAGCAGACGCAATCAATGGGACCGATAACGAAGTAGTTACCGT
GACCGATGAGAACACTGGTGAAATCTCTGAGAAAGTCAAGCTGGGCACTAAGGCACTGGCTGGTCAATGG
CTGGCTTACGGTGTTACTCGCAGTGTGACTAAGCGTTCAGTCATGACGCTGGCTTACGGGTCCAAAGAGT
TCGGCTTCCGTCAACAAGTGCTGGAAGATACCATTCAGCCAGCTATTGATTCCGGCAAGGGTCTGATGTT
CACTCAGCCGAATCAGGCTGCTGGATACATGGCTAAGCTGATTTGGGAATCTGTGAGCGTGACGGTGGTA
GCTGCGGTTGAAGCAATGAACTGGCTTAAGTCTGCTGCTAAGCTGCTGGCTGCTGAGGTCAAAGATAAGA
AGACTGGAGAGATTCTTCGCAAGCGTTGCGCTGTGCATTGGGTAACTCCTGATGGTTTCCCTGTGTGGCA
GGAATACAAGAAGCCTATTCAGACGCGCTTGGATCTGATGTTCCTCGGTCAGTTCCGCTTACAGCCTACC
ATTAACACCAACAAAGATAGCGAGATTGATGCACACAAACAGGAGTCTGGTATCGCTCCTAACTTTGTAC
ACAGCCAAGACGGTAGCCACCTTCGTAAGACTGTAGTGTGGGCACACGAGAAGTACGGAATCGAATCTTT
TGCACTGATTCACGACTCCTTCGGTACCATTCCGGCTGACGCTGCGAACCTGTTCAAAGCAGTGCGCGAA
ACTATGGTTGACACATATGAGTCTTGTGATGTACTGGCTGATTTCTACGACCAGTTCGCTGACCAGTTGC
ACGAGTCTCAATTGGACAAAATGCCAGCACTTCCGGCTAAAGGTAACTTGAACCTCCGTGACATCTTAGA
GTCGGACTTCGCGTTCGCGTAATCTAGAGTCGACCTGCAGGCATGCAAGCTTGGCTGTTTTGGCGGATGA
GAGAAGATTTTCAGCCTGATACAGATTAAATCAGAACGCAGAAGCGGTCTGATAAAACAGAATTTGCCTG
GCGGCAGTAGCGCGGTGGTCCCACCTGACCCCATGCCGAACTCAGAAGTGAAACGCCGTAGCGCCGATGG
TAGTGTGGGGTCTCCCCATGCGAGAGTAGGGAACTGCCAGGCATCAAATAAAACGAAAGGCTCAGTCGAA
AGACTGGGCCTTTCGTTTTATCTGTTGTTTGTCGGTGAACGCTCTCCTGAGTAGGACAAATCCGCCGGGA
GCGGATTTGAACGTTGCGAAGCAACGGCCCGGAGGGTGGCGGGCAGGACGCCCGCCATAAACTGCCAGGC
ATCAAATTAAGCAGAAGGCCATCCTGACGGATGGCCTTTTTGCGTTTCTACAAACTCTTTTGTTTATTTT
TCTAAATACATTCAAATATGTATCCGCTCATGAGACAATAACCCTGATAAATGCTTCAATAATATTGAAA
AAGGAAGAGTATGAGTATTCAACATTTCCGTGTCGCCCTTATTCCCTTTTTTGCGGCATTTTGCCTTCCT
GTTTTTGCTCACCCAGAAACGCTGGTGAAAGTAAAAGATGCTGAAGATCAGTTGGGGCAAACTATTAACT
GGCGAACTACTTACTCTAGCTTCCCGGCAACAATTAATAGACTGGATGGAGGCGGATAAAGTTGCAGGAC
CACTTCTGCGCTCGGCCCTTCCGGCTGGCTGGTTTATTGCTGATAAATCTGGAGCCGGTGAGCGTGGGTC
TCGCGGTATCATTGCAGCACTGGGGCCAGATGGTAAGCCCTCCCGTATCGTAGTTATCTACACGACGGGG
AGTCAGGCAACTATGGATGAACGAAATAGACAGATCGCTGAGATAGGTGCCTCACTGATTAAGCATTGGT
AACTGTCAGACCAAGTTTACTCATATATACTTTAGATTGATT
[125 nt withheld, positions 4663-4787]
C
[141 nt withheld, positions 4789-4929]
CCTTTGACGTTGGAGTCCACGTTCTTTAATAGTGGACTCTTGTTCCAAACTTGAACAACACTCAACCCTA
TCTCGGGCTATTCTTTTGATTTATAAGGGATTTTGCCGATTTCGGCCTATTGGTTAAAAAATGAGCTGAT
TTAACAAAAATTTAACGCGAATTTTAACAAAATATTAACGTTTACAATTTAAAAGGATCTAGGTGAAGAT
CCTTTTTGATAATCTCATGACCAAAATCCCTTAACGTGAGTTTTCGTTCCACTGAGCGTCAGACCCCGTA
GAAAAGATCAAAGGATCTTCTTGAGATCCTTTTTTTCTGCGCGTAATCTGCTGCTTGCAAACAAAAAAAC
CACCGCTACCAGCGGTGGTTTGTTTGCCGGATCAAGAGCTACCAACTCTTTTTCCGAAGGTAACTGGCTT
CAGCAGAGCGCAGATACCAAATACTGTCCTTCTAGTGTAGCCGTAGTTAGGCCACCACTTCAAGAACTCT
GTAGCACCGCCTACATACCTCGCTCTGCTAATCCTGTTACCAGTCAGGCATTTGAGAAGCACACGGTCAC
ACTGCTTCCGGTAGTCAATAAACCGGTAAACCAGCAATAGACATAAGCGGCTATTTAACGACCCTGCCCT
GAACCGACGACCGGGTCGAATTTGCTTTCGAATTTCTGCCATTCATCCGCTTATTATCACTTATTCAGGC
GTAGCACCAGGCGTTTAAGGGCACCAATAACTGCCTTAAAAAAATTACGCCCCGCCCTGCCACTCATCGC
AGTACTGTTGTAATTCATTAAGCATTCTGCCGACATGGAAGCCATCACAGACGGCATGATGAACCTGAAT
CGCCAGCGGCATCAGCACCTTGTCGCCTTGCGTATAATATTTGCCCATGGTGAAAACGGGGGCGAAGAAG
TTGTCCATATTGGCCACGTTTAAATCAAAACTGGTGAAACTCACCCAGGGATTGGCTGAGACGAAAAACA
TATTCTCAATAAACCCTTTAGGGAAATAGGCCAGGTTTTCACCGTAACACGCCACATCTTGCGAATATAT
GTGTAGAAACTGCCGGAAATCGTCGTGGTATTCACTCCAGAGCGATGAAAACGTTTCAGTTTGCTCATGG
AAAACGGTGTAACAAGGGTGAACACTATCCCATATCACCAGCTCACCGTCTTTCATTGCCATACGGAATT
CCGGATGAGCATTCATCAGGCGGGCAAGAATGTGAATAAAGGCCGGATAAAACTTGTGCTTATTTTTCTT
TACGGTCTTTAAAAAGGCCGTAATATCCAGCTGAACGGTCTGGTTATAGGTACATTGAGCAACTGACTGA
AATGCCTCAAAATGTTCTTTACGATGCCATTGGGATATATCAACGGTGGTATATCCAGTGATTTTTTTCT
CCATTTTAGCTTCCTTAGCTCCTGAAAATCTCGATAACTCAAAAAATACGCCCGGTAGTGATCTTATTTC
ATTATGGTGAAAGTTGGAACCTCTTACGTGCCGATCAACGTCTCATTTTCGCCAAAAGTTGGCCCAGGGC
TTCCCGGTATCAACAGGGACACCAGGATTTATTTATTCTGCGAAGTGATCTTCCGTCACAGGTATTTATT
CGGCGCAAAGTGCGTCGGGTGATGCTGCCAACTTACTGATTTAGTGTATGATGGTGTTTTTGAGGTGCTC
CAGTGGCTTCTGTTTCTATCAGCTGTCCCTCCTGTTCAGCTACTGACGGGGTGGTGCGTAACGGCAAAAG
CACCGCCGGACATCAGCGCTAGCGGAGTGTATACTGGCTTACTATGTTGGCACTGATGAGGGTGTCAGTG
AAGTGCTTCATGTGGCAGGAGAAAAAAGGCTGCACCGGTGCGTCAGCAGAATATGTGATACAGGATATAT
TCCGCTTCCTCGCTCACTGACTCGCTACGCTCGGTCGTTCGACTGCGGCGAGCGGAAATGGCTTACGAAC
GGGGCGGAGATTTCCTGGAAGATGCCAGGAAGATACTTAACAGGGAAGTGAGAGGGCCGCGGCAAAGCCG
TTTTTCCATAGGCTCCGCCCCCCTGACAAGCATCACGAAATCTGACGCTCAAATCAGTGGTGGCGAAACC
CGACAGGACTATAAAGATACCAGGCGTTTCCCCCTGGCGGCTCCCTCGTGCGCTCTCCTGTTCCTGCCTT
TCGGTTTACCGGTGTCATTCCGCTGTTATGGCCGCGTTTGTCTCATTCCACGCCTGACACTCAGTTCCGG
GTAGGCAGTTCGCTCCAAGCTGGACTGTATGCACGAACCCCCCGTTCAGTCCGACCGCTGCGCCTTATCC
GGTAACTATCGTCTTGAGTCCAACCCGGAAAGACATGCAAAAGCACCACTGGCAGCAGCCACTGGTAATT
GATTTAGAGGAGTTAGTCTTGAAGTCATGCGCCGGTTAAGGCTAAACTGAAAGGACAAGTTTTGGTGACT
GCGCTCCTCCAAGCCAGTTACCTCGGTTCAAAGAGTTGGTAGCTCAGAGAACCTTCGAAAAACCGCCCTG
CAAGGCGGTTTTTTCGTTTTCAGAGCAAGAGATTACGCGCAGACCAAAACGATCTCAAGAAGATCATCTT
ATTAATCAGATAAAATATTTGCTCATGAGCCCGAAGTGGCGAGCCCGATCTTCCCCATCGGTGATGTCGG
CGATATAGGCGCCAGCAACCGCACCTGTGGCGCCGGTGATGCCGGCCACGATGCGTCCGGCGTAGAGGAT
CTGCTCATGTTTGACAGCTTATC
Features (pLannotate 1.2.2; 23 found; start..end, strand, type, name):
     96..212     +  promoter       araBAD promoter (fragment): araBAD; promoter of the L-arabinose operon of E. coli; the araC regulatory gene is transcribed in the opposite direction (Guzman et al., 1995)
    288..315     -  terminator     T7Te terminator: phage T7 early transcription terminator
    371..907     -  CDS            RPOL_BPT7 (fragment): Experimental evidence at protein level: Swiss-Prot protein existence level 1. Highly processive DNA-dependent RNA polymerase that catalyzes the transcription of class II and class III viral genes. Recognizes a specific promoter sequence and enters first into an 'abortive phase' where very short transcripts are synthesized and released before proceeding to the processive transcription of long RNA chains. Unwinds the double-stranded DNA to expose the coding strand for templating. Participates in the initiation of viral DNA replication presumably by making primers accessible to the DNA polymerase
    969..1116    -  promoter       araBAD promoter (fragment): araBAD; promoter of the L-arabinose operon of E. coli; the araC regulatory gene is transcribed in the opposite direction (Guzman et al., 1995)
   1120..1377    -  CDS            (3-F)Tyr-EGFP (fragment): (3-F)Tyr-EGFP is a basic (constitutively fluorescent) green fluorescent protein published in 2004, derived from Aequorea victoria.
   1377..1487    +  promoter       araBAD promoter (fragment): araBAD; promoter of the L-arabinose operon of E. coli; the araC regulatory gene is transcribed in the opposite direction (Guzman et al., 1995)
   1548..3659    +  CDS            RPOL_BPT7 (fragment): Experimental evidence at protein level: Swiss-Prot protein existence level 1. Highly processive DNA-dependent RNA polymerase that catalyzes the transcription of class II and class III viral genes. Recognizes a specific promoter sequence and enters first into an 'abortive phase' where very short transcripts are synthesized and released before proceeding to the processive transcription of long RNA chains. Unwinds the double-stranded DNA to expose the coding strand for templating. Participates in the initiation of viral DNA replication presumably by making primers accessible to the DNA polymerase
   3663..3692    +  misc_feature   MCS (fragment): pUC18/19 multiple cloning site
   3776..3891    +  ncRNA          5S rRNA: Accession: RF00001 - 5S ribosomal RNA
   3895..3981    +  terminator     rrnB T1 terminator: Escherichia coli rrnB; transcription terminator T1 from the E. coli rrnB gene
   4073..4100    +  terminator     rrnB T2 terminator: transcription terminator T2 from the E. coli rrnB gene
   4119..4210    +  promoter       AmpR promoter: bla
   4211..4326    +  CDS            AmpR (fragment): β-lactamase; bla; confers resistance to ampicillin, carbenicillin, and related antibiotics
   4327..4621    +  CDS            bla(M) (fragment): β-lactamase lacking the signal sequence; bla(M); allows cytosolic expression of β-lactamase
   4664..5119    +  rep_origin     f1 ori (sequence partly withheld): f1 bacteriophage origin of replication; arrow indicates direction of (+) strand synthesis
   5230..5463    +  rep_origin     ori (fragment): high-copy-number ColE1/pMB1/pBR322/pUC origin of replication
   5674..6333    -  CDS            CmR: chloramphenicol acetyltransferase; cat; confers resistance to chloramphenicol
   6334..6436    -  promoter       cat promoter: promoter of the E. coli cat gene encoding chloramphenicol acetyltransferase
   6557..6700    +  mobile_element IS1 (fragment): prokaryotic transposable element IS1
   6819..6874    -  rep_origin     RSF ori (fragment): Plasmids containing the RSF 1030 origin of replication can be propagated in E. coli cells that contain additional plasmids with compatible origins.
   6962..7507    -  rep_origin     p15A ori: Plasmids containing the medium-copy-number p15A origin of replication can be propagated in E. coli cells that contain a second plasmid with the ColE1 origin.
   7540..7660    -  CDS            TcR (fragment): tetracycline efflux protein; tet; confers resistance to tetracycline
   7670..6       +  promoter       tet promoter (fragment) (across the origin): E. coli promoter for tetracycline efflux protein gene
