[The description below was written by a language model from this plasmid's Addgene catalogue record and pLannotate feature annotations shown in this document.]
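Description:
pTSara-R756K is a bacterial expression and synthetic-biology plasmid built on the pBAD33 backbone, about 7.7 kb in the depositor's full sequence. It carries both halves of a T7 RNA polymerase split at residue 179. It is selected with chloramphenicol through an intact cat gene and its promoter, and the only complete plasmid origin annotated is p15A, which is compatible with ColE1-type plasmids. The catalogue lists it as high copy, whereas p15A is generally regarded as medium copy. An f1 origin is also present, along with backbone remnants (partial β-lactamase, tetracycline resistance, IS1 and ColE1-type ori fragments) that are unlikely to be functional.

The payload is two divergently oriented units. The N-terminal fragment (residues 1–179, about 540 bp) lies on the reverse strand downstream of an araBAD promoter fragment and ends at a T7Te terminator. The C-terminal fragment (residues 180–880, about 2.1 kb, carrying R756K) lies on the forward strand behind another araBAD promoter fragment and is followed by the rrnB T1 and T2 terminators. A short EGFP-derived fragment sits between the two promoters, apparently as spacer sequence.

The purpose field says both fragments are driven by PBAD, which agrees with the feature table. The backbone-modification note instead mentions PLac driving the N-terminal half, and no lac promoter is annotated. The record also states a constitutive araC ORF is present, but the annotation does not call it.

Arabinose should therefore induce both halves, which assemble into an active polymerase. The associated work describes a library of transcriptional AND gates made from split T7 RNAP mutants. The record does not say what R756K does.
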