Addgene plasmid #60727: pTSara-R756K
Purpose: Expresses both fragments of T7 RNAP split at position 179. Both fragments are driven by PBAD. The C-terminal fragment has the point mutation R756K. Contains a constitutive araC ORF
Depositing lab: Matthew Bennett. Depositing organization: Rice University. Publication: Library of synthetic transcriptional AND gates built with split T7 RNA polymerase mutants. Shis DL, Bennett MR. Proc Natl Acad Sci U S A. 2013 Mar 26;110(13):5028-33. doi: 10.1073/pnas.1220157110. Epub 2013 Mar 11. PubMed 23479654.
Backbone
  Vector backbone: pBAD33
  Backbone size w/o insert (bp): 5500
  Total vector size (bp): 7600
  Modifications to backbone: IPTG inducible promoter PLac drives expression 1-179 of split T7 RNAP while the arabinose promoter PBAD drives expression 180-880.
  Vector type: Bacterial Expression, Synthetic Biology
Growth in bacteria
  Bacterial resistance: Chloramphenicol, 25 μg/mL
  Growth temperature: 37°C
  Growth strain: DH10B
  Copy number: High Copy
Gene/Insert 1
  Gene/Insert name: Residues 1-179 of split T7 RNAP
  Species: Synthetic; T7 Phage
  Insert size (bp): 540
  Mutation: Residues 1-180 of split T7 RNAP
  GenBank ID: GI:216012
Gene/Insert 2
  Gene/Insert name: Residues 180-880 of split T7 RNAP
  Species: Synthetic
  Insert size (bp): 2118
  Mutation: Residues 180-880 of split T7 RNAP. Contains mutation R756K
  GenBank ID: GI:216012
Terms and licenses: Academic/Nonprofit Terms; Industry Terms: Not Available to Industry
How to cite: pTSara-R756K was a gift from Matthew Bennett (Addgene plasmid # 60727 ; http://n2t.net/addgene:60727 ; RRID:Addgene_60727)
