>Addgene plasmid #60727 | pTSara-R756K | addgene partial sequence | sequence record 99393 | pBRrevBam 5'-GGTGATGTCGGCGATATAGG-3'
GGCGCCGGTGATGCCGGCCACGATGCGTCCGGCGTAGAGGATCTGCTCATGTTTGACAGCTTATCATCGA
TGCATAATGTGCCTGTCAAATGGACGAAGCAGGGATTCTGCAAACCCTATGCTACTCCGTCAAGCCGTCA
ATTGTCTGATTCGTTACCAACAGACATTGCCGTCACTGCGTCTTTTACTGGCTCTTCTCGCTAACCAAAC
CGGTAACCCCGCTTATTAAAAGCATTCTGTAACAAAGCGGGACCAAAGCCATGACAAAAACGCGTAATTT
CAACACGAGCCAAAATAATAAAAAAGCAGGATTAATAATCTGGCTTTTTATATTCTCTCTCTAGTATATA
AACGCAGAAAGGCCCACCCGAAGGTGAGCCAGTGTGATCCAAGCCAGCTCGATATCCGTCGGCTTGAACG
AATTGTTAGACATTACTTGTAGACGTGCCCTACGCGCTTGTTGAGTTGTTCCTCAACGTTTTTCTTGAAG
TGCTTAGCTTCAAGGTCACGGATACGACCGAAGCGAGCCTCGTCCTCAATGGCCCGACCGATTGCGCTTG
CTACAGCCTGAACGGTTGTATTGTCAGCACTGGTTAGGCAAGCCAGAGTGGTCTTAATGGTGATGTACGC
TACGGCTTCCGGCTTGATTTCTTGCAGGAACTGGAAGGCTGTCGGGCGCTTGCCGCGCTTAGC
