>Addgene plasmid #60727 | pTSara-R756K | addgene partial sequence | sequence record 101309 | T7RNApol-F 5'-CTTCCGTCAACAAGTGCTGg-3'
TCTGATGTTCACTCAGCCGAATCAGGCTGCTGGATACATGGCTAAGCTGATTTGGGAATCTGTGAGCGTG
ACGGTGGTAGCTGCGGTTGAAGCAATGAACTGGCTTAAGTCTGCTGCTAAGCTGCTGGCTGCTGAGGTCA
AAGATAAGAAGACTGGAGAGATTCTTCGCAAGCGTTGCGCTGTGCATTGGGTAACTCCTGATGGTTTCCC
TGTGTGGCAGGAATACAAGAAGCCTATTCAGACGCGCTTGAACCTGATGTTCCTCGGTCAGTTCAAATTA
CAGCCTACCATTAACACCAACAAAGATAGCGAGATTGATGCACACAAACAGGAGTCTGGTATCGCTCCTA
ACTTTGTACACAGCCAAGACGGTAGCCACCTTCGTAAGACTGTAGTGTGGGCACACGAGAAGTACGGAAT
CGAATCTTTTGCACTGATTCACGACTCCTTCGGTACCATTCCGGCTGACGCTGCGAACCTGTTCAAAGCA
GTGCGCGAAACTATGGTTGACACATATGAGTCTTGTGATGTACTGGCTGATTTCTACGACCAGTTCGCTG
ACCAGTTGCACGAGTCTCAATTGGACAAAATGCCAGCACTTCCGGCTAAAGGTAACTTGAACCTCCGTGA
CATCTTAGAGTCGGACTTCGCGTTCGCGTAATCTAGAGTCGACCTGCAGGCATGCAAGCTTGGCTGTTTT
GGCGGATGAGAGAAGATTTTCAGCCTGATACAGA
